>Addgene plasmid #184046 | pEGFP_IRES_tdTomato | addgene full sequence | sequence record 363158 | Addgene NGS Result
TAGTTATTAATAGTAATCAATTACGGGGTCATTAGTTCATAGCCCATATATGGAGTTCCGCGTTACATAA
CTTACGGTAAATGGCCCGCCTGGCTGACCGCCCAACGACCCCCGCCCATTGACGTCAATAATGACGTATG
TTCCCATAGTAACGCCAATAGGGACTTTCCATTGACGTCAATGGGTGGAGTATTTACGGTAAACTGCCCA
CTTGGCAGTACATCAAGTGTATCATATGCCAAGTACGCCCCCTATTGACGTCAATGACGGTAAATGGCCC
GCCTGGCATTATGCCCAGTACATGACCTTATGGGACTTTCCTACTTGGCAGTACATCTACGTATTAGTCA
TCGCTATTACCATGGTGATGCGGTTTTGGCAGTACATCAATGGGCGTGGATAGCGGTTTGACTCACGGGG
ATTTCCAAGTCTCCACCCCATTGACGTCAATGGGAGTTTGTTTTGGCACCAAAATCAACGGGACTTTCCA
AAATGTCGTAACAACTCCGCCCCATTGACGCAAATGGGCGGTAGGCGTGTACGGTGGGAGGTCTATATAA
GCAGAGCTGGTTTAGTGAACCGTCAGATCCGCTAGCGCTACCGGTCGCCACCATGGTGAGCAAGGGCGAG
GAGCTGTTCACCGGGGTGGTGCCCATCCTGGTCGAGCTGGACGGCGACGTAAACGGCCACAAGTTCAGCG
TGTCCGGCGAGGGCGAGGGCGATGCCACCTACGGCAAGCTGACCCTGAAGTTCATCTGCACCACCGGCAA
GCTGCCCGTGCCCTGGCCCACCCTCGTGACCACCCTGACCTACGGCGTGCAGTGCTTCAGCCGCTACCCC
GACCACATGAAGCAGCACGACTTCTTCAAGTCCGCCATGCCCGAAGGCTACGTCCAGGAGCGCACCATCT
TCTTCAAGGACGACGGCAACTACAAGACCCGCGCCGAGGTGAAGTTCGAGGGCGACACCCTGGTGAACCG
CATCGAGCTGAAGGGCATCGACTTCAAGGAGGACGGCAACATCCTGGGGCACAAGCTGGAGTACAACTAC
AACAGCCACAACGTCTATATCATGGCCGACAAGCAGAAGAACGGCATCAAGGTGAACTTCAAGATCCGCC
ACAACATCGAGGACGGCAGCGTGCAGCTCGCCGACCACTACCAGCAGAACACCCCCATCGGCGACGGCCC
CGTGCTGCTGCCCGACAACCACTACCTGAGCACCCAGTCCGCCCTGAGCAAAGACCCCAACGAGAAGCGC
GATCACATGGTCCTGCTGGAGTTCGTGACCGCCGCCGGGATCACTCTCGGCATGGACGAGCTGTACAAGT
AACTCGAGTACTCCGGTATTGCGGTACCCTTGTACGCCTGTTTTATACTCCCTTCCCGTAACTTAGACGC
ACAAAACCAAGTTCAATAGAAGGGGGTACAAACCAGTACCACCACGAACAAGCACTTCTGTTTCCCCGGT
GATGTCGTATAGACTGCTTGCGTGGTTGAAAGCGACGGATCCGTTATCCGCTTATGTACTTCGAGAAGCC
CAGTACCACCTCGGAATCTTCGATGCGTTGCGCTCAGCACTCAACCCCAGAGTGTAGCTTAGGCTGATGA
GTCTGGACATCCCTCACCGGTGACGGTGGTCCAGGCTGCGTTGGCGGCCTACCTATGGCTAACGCCATGG
GACGCTAGTTGTGAACAAGGTGTGAAGAGCCTATTGAGCTACATAAGAATCCTCCGGCCCCTGAATGCGG
CTAATCCCAACCTCGGAGCAGGTGGTCACAAACCAGTGATTGGCCTGTCGTAACGCGCAAGTCCGTGGCG
GAACCGACTACTTTGGGTGTCCGTGTTTCCTTTTATTTTATTGTGGCTGCTTATGGTGACAATCACAGAT
TGTTATCATAAAGCGAATTGGATAGGATCCGTACGGCCACCATGGTGAGCAAGGGCGAGGAGGTCATCAA
AGAGTTCATGCGCTTCAAGGTGCGCATGGAGGGCTCCATGAACGGCCACGAGTTCGAGATCGAGGGCGAG
GGCGAGGGCCGCCCCTACGAGGGCACCCAGACCGCCAAGCTGAAGGTGACCAAGGGCGGCCCCCTGCCCT
TCGCCTGGGACATCCTGTCCCCCCAGTTCATGTACGGCTCCAAGGCGTACGTGAAGCACCCCGCCGACAT
CCCCGATTACAAGAAGCTGTCCTTCCCCGAGGGCTTCAAGTGGGAGCGCGTGATGAACTTCGAGGACGGC
GGTCTGGTGACCGTGACCCAGGACTCCTCCCTGCAGGACGGCACGCTGATCTACAAGGTGAAGATGCGCG
GCACCAACTTCCCCCCCGACGGCCCCGTAATGCAGAAGAAGACCATGGGCTGGGAGGCCTCCACCGAGCG
CCTGTACCCCCGCGACGGCGTGCTGAAGGGCGAGATCCACCAGGCCCTGAAGCTGAAGGACGGCGGCCAC
TACCTGGTGGAGTTCAAGACCATCTACATGGCCAAGAAGCCCGTGCAACTGCCCGGCTACTACTACGTGG
ACACCAAGCTGGACATCACCTCCCACAACGAGGACTACACCATCGTGGAACAGTACGAGCGCTCCGAGGG
CCGCCACCACCTGTTCCTGGGGCATGGCACCGGCAGCACCGGCAGCGGCAGCTCCGGCACCGCCTCCTCC
GAGGACAACAACATGGCCGTCATCAAAGAGTTCATGCGCTTCAAGGTGCGCATGGAGGGCTCCATGAACG
GCCACGAGTTCGAGATCGAGGGCGAGGGCGAGGGCCGCCCCTACGAGGGCACCCAGACCGCCAAGCTGAA
GGTGACCAAGGGCGGCCCCCTGCCCTTCGCCTGGGACATCCTGTCCCCCCAGTTCATGTACGGCTCCAAG
GCGTACGTGAAGCACCCCGCCGACATCCCCGATTACAAGAAGCTGTCCTTCCCCGAGGGCTTCAAGTGGG
AGCGCGTGATGAACTTCGAGGACGGCGGTCTGGTGACCGTGACCCAGGACTCCTCCCTGCAGGACGGCAC
GCTGATCTACAAGGTGAAGATGCGCGGCACCAACTTCCCCCCCGACGGCCCCGTAATGCAGAAGAAGACC
ATGGGCTGGGAGGCCTCCACCGAGCGCCTGTACCCCCGCGACGGCGTGCTGAAGGGCGAGATCCACCAGG
CCCTGAAGCTGAAGGACGGCGGCCACTACCTGGTGGAGTTCAAGACCATCTACATGGCCAAGAAGCCCGT
GCAACTGCCCGGCTACTACTACGTGGACACCAAGCTGGACATCACCTCCCACAACGAGGACTACACCATC
GTGGAACAGTACGAGCGCTCCGAGGGCCGCCACCACCTGTTCCTGTACGGCATGGACGAGCTGTACAAGT
AGAGCTTAATTCTCGAAGATCCACCGGATCTAGATAACTGATCATAATCAGCCATACCACATTTGTAGAG
GTTTTACTTGCTTTAAAAAACCTCCCACACCTCCCCCTGAACCTGAAACATAAAATGAATGCAATTGTTG
TTGTTAACTTGTTTATTGCAGCTTATAATGGTTACAAATAAAGCAATAGCATCACAAATTTCACAAATAA
AGCATTTTTTTCACTGCATTCTAGTTGTGGTTTGTCCAAACTCATCAATGTATCTTAACGCGTCAGGTGG
CACTTTTCGGGGAAATGTGCGCGGAACCCCTATTTGTTTATTTTTCTAAATACATTCAAATATGTATCCG
CTCATGAGACAATAACCCTGATAAATGCTTCAATAATATTGAAAAAGGAAGAGTCCTGAGGCGGAAAGAA
CCAGCTGTGGAATGTGTGTCAGTTAGGGTGTGGAAAGTCCCCAGGCTCCCCAGCAGGCAGAAGTATGCAA
AGCATGCATCTCAATTAGTCAGCAACCAGGTGTGGAAAGTCCCCAGGCTCCCCAGCAGGCAGAAGTATGC
AAAGCATGCATCTCAATTAGTCAGCAACCATAGTCCCGCCCCTAACTCCGCCCATCCCGCCCCTAACTCC
GCCCAGTTCCGCCCATTCTCCGCCCCATGGCTGACTAATTTTTTTTATTTATGCAGAGGCCGAGGCCGCC
TCGGCCTCTGAGCTATTCCAGAAGTAGTGAGGAGGCTTTTTTGGAGGCCTAGGCTTTTGCAAAGATCGAT
CAAGAGACAGGATGAGGATCGTTTCGCATGATTGAACAAGATGGATTGCACGCAGGTTCTCCGGCCGCTT
GGGTGGAGAGGCTATTCGGCTATGACTGGGCACAACAGACAATCGGCTGCTCTGATGCCGCCGTGTTCCG
GCTGTCAGCGCAGGGGCGCCCGGTTCTTTTTGTCAAGACCGACCTGTCCGGTGCCCTGAATGAACTGCAA
GACGAGGCAGCGCGGCTATCGTGGCTGGCCACGACGGGCGTTCCTTGCGCAGCTGTGCTCGACGTTGTCA
CTGAAGCGGGAAGGGACTGGCTGCTATTGGGCGAAGTGCCGGGGCAGGATCTCCTGTCATCTCACCTTGC
TCCTGCCGAGAAAGTATCCATCATGGCTGATGCAATGCGGCGGCTGCATACGCTTGATCCGGCTACCTGC
CCATTCGACCACCAAGCGAAACATCGCATCGAGCGAGCACGTACTCGGATGGAAGCCGGTCTTGTCGATC
AGGATGATCTGGACGAAGAGCATCAGGGGCTCGCGCCAGCCGAACTGTTCGCCAGGCTCAAGGCGAGCAT
GCCCGACGGCGAGGATCTCGTCGTGACCCATGGCGATGCCTGCTTGCCGAATATCATGGTGGAAAATGGC
CGCTTTTCTGGATTCATCGACTGTGGCCGGCTGGGTGTGGCGGACCGCTATCAGGACATAGCGTTGGCTA
CCCGTGATATTGCTGAAGAGCTTGGCGGCGAATGGGCTGACCGCTTCCTCGTGCTTTACGGTATCGCCGC
TCCCGATTCGCAGCGCATCGCCTTCTATCGCCTTCTTGACGAGTTCTTCTGAGCGGGACTCTGGGGTTCG
AAATGACCGACCAAGCGACGCCCAACCTGCCATCACGAGATTTCGATTCCACCGCCGCCTTCTATGAAAG
GTTGGGCTTCGGAATCGTTTTCCGGGACGCCGGCTGGATGATCCTCCAGCGCGGGGATCTCATGCTGGAG
TTCTTCGCCCACCCTAGGGGGAGGCTAACTGAAACACGGAAGGAGACAATACCGGAAGGAACCCGCGCTA
TGACGGCAATAAAAAGACAGAATAAAACGCACGGTGTTGGGTCGTTTGTTCATAAACGCGGGGTTCGGTC
CCAGGGCTGGCACTCTGTCGATACCCCACCGAGACCCCATTGGGGCCAATACGCCCGCGTTTCTTCCTTT
TCCCCACCCCACCCCCCAAGTTCGGGTGAAGGCCCAGGGCTCGCAGCCAACGTCGGGGCGGCAGGCCCTG
CCATAGCCTCAGGTTACTCATATATACTTTAGATTGATTTAAAACTTCATTTTTAATTTAAAAGGATCTA
GGTGAAGATCCTTTTTGATAATCTCATGACCAAAATCCCTTAACGTGAGTTTTCGTTCCACTGAGCGTCA
GACCCCGTAGAAAAGATCAAAGGATCTTCTTGAGATCCTTTTTTTCTGCGCGTAATCTGCTGCTTGCAAA
CAAAAAAACCACCGCTACCAGCGGTGGTTTGTTTGCCGGATCAAGAGCTACCAACTCTTTTTCCGAAGGT
AACTGGCTTCAGCAGAGCGCAGATACCAAATACTGTTCTTCTAGTGTAGCCGTAGTTAGGCCACCACTTC
AAGAACTCTGTAGCACCGCCTACATACCTCGCTCTGCTAATCCTGTTACCAGTGGCTGCTGCCAGTGGCG
ATAAGTCGTGTCTTACCGGGTTGGACTCAAGACGATAGTTACCGGATAAGGCGCAGCGGTCGGGCTGAAC
GGGGGGTTCGTGCACACAGCCCAGCTTGGAGCGAACGACCTACACCGAACTGAGATACCTACAGCGTGAG
CTATGAGAAAGCGCCACGCTTCCCGAAGGGAGAAAGGCGGACAGGTATCCGGTAAGCGGCAGGGTCGGAA
CAGGAGAGCGCACGAGGGAGCTTCCAGGGGGAAACGCCTGGTATCTTTATAGTCCTGTCGGGTTTCGCCA
CCTCTGACTTGAGCGTCGATTTTTGTGATGCTCGTCAGGGGGGCGGAGCCTATGGAAAAACGCCAGCAAC
GCGGCCTTTTTACGGTTCCTGGCCTTTTGCTGGCCTTTTGCTCACATGTTCTTTCCTGCGTTATCCCCTG
ATTCTGTGGATAACCGTATTACCGCCATGCAT
Features (pLannotate 1.2.2; 14 found; start..end, strand, type, name):
     61..364     +  enhancer       CMV enhancer: human cytomegalovirus immediate early enhancer
    365..568     +  promoter       CMV promoter: human cytomegalovirus (CMV) immediate early promoter
    613..1332    +  CDS            EGFP: the original enhanced GFP (Yang et al., 1996) mammalian codon-optimized
   1675..1923    +  ncRNA          IRES Picorna: Accession: RF00229 - Picornavirus internal ribosome entry site (IRES)
   1932..3362    +  CDS            tdTomato: tandem dimeric (pseudo-monomeric) derivative of DsRed (Shaner et al., 2004) mammalian codon-optimized
   3399..3483    +  CDS            large T antigen (fragment): large T antigen from SV40 (simian virus 40)
   3506..3627    +  polyA_signal   SV40 poly(A) signal: SV40 polyadenylation signal
   3660..3764    +  promoter       AmpR promoter: bla
   3766..4123    +  promoter       SV40 promoter: SV40 enhancer and early promoter
   4158..4952    +  CDS            NeoR/KanR: aminoglycoside phosphotransferase from Tn5; aph(3')-II (or nptII); confers resistance to neomycin, kanamycin, and G418 (Geneticin®)
   4973..5125    +  CDS            ble (fragment): BLE_KLEPN - Experimental evidence at protein level: Swiss-Prot protein existence level 1. Binding protein with a strong affinity to the bleomycin family of antibiotics. Binds to CL990; an antimitotic-antibiotic compound. From Klebsiella pneumoniae.
   5184..5231    +  polyA_signal   HSV TK poly(A) signal: herpes simplex virus thymidine kinase polyadenylation signal (Cole and Stacy, 1985)
   5322..5338    -  polyA_signal   bGH poly(A) signal (fragment): bovine growth hormone polyadenylation signal
   5560..6148    +  rep_origin     ori: high-copy-number ColE1/pMB1/pBR322/pUC origin of replication
