[The description below was written by a language model from this plasmid's Addgene catalogue record and pLannotate feature annotations shown in this document.]
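Description:
pEGFP_IRES_tdTomato is a mammalian expression plasmid of about 6.3 kb built on the Clontech pEGFP-C1 backbone, from which the f1 origin has been removed. It is propagated in E. coli at high copy from a ColE1/pUC-type origin. A single NeoR/KanR (Tn5 aminoglycoside phosphotransferase) gene serves both hosts. A bacterial bla-type promoter drives it for kanamycin selection in bacteria, and the adjacent SV40 enhancer/early promoter drives it for G418 selection in mammalian cells. The HSV TK polyadenylation signal terminates this cassette. The short fragments annotated as ble, SV40 large T antigen and bGH poly(A) appear to be remnants of the backbone sequence rather than functional parts.

The payload is one bicistronic transcription unit assembled by Gibson cloning. The human CMV immediate-early enhancer and promoter drive a transcript that encodes EGFP first, then an internal ribosome entry site recorded as derived from human poliovirus 1 (Mahoney). The tandem-dimer red fluorescent protein tdTomato follows, and the SV40 poly(A) signal ends the transcript. EGFP is translated by normal cap-dependent initiation, while the picornaviral IRES recruits ribosomes internally to start translation of tdTomato. Both reporters are therefore made as separate proteins from the same mRNA. The feature table annotates only part of the 581 bp IRES insert listed in the catalogue, which probably reflects the limits of the RNA-family match.

The plasmid is intended for co-expression of green and red reporters in mammalian cells. The associated study compared nonviral delivery strategies for co-expressing two transgenes in human mesenchymal stem cells, and this construct represents the IRES-based single-plasmid approach.
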