Addgene plasmid #184046: pEGFP_IRES_tdTomato
Purpose: Expresses EGFP and tdTomato in mammalian cells under control of a CMV promoter by using an IRES sequence
Depositing lab: Angela Pannier. Depositing organization: University of Nebraska at Lincoln. Publication: Systematic comparison of nonviral gene delivery strategies for efficient co-expression of two transgenes in human mesenchymal stem cells. Kozisek T, Samuelson L, Hamann A, Pannier AK. J Biol Eng. 2023 Dec 7;17(1):76. doi: 10.1186/s13036-023-00394-0. PubMed 38062439.
Backbone
  Vector backbone: pEGFP-C1
  Backbone manufacturer: Clontech
  Backbone size w/o insert (bp): 3300
  Total vector size (bp): 6261
  Modifications to backbone: F1 origin removed
  Vector type: Mammalian Expression
  Selectable markers: Neomycin (select with G418)
Growth in bacteria
  Bacterial resistance: Kanamycin, 50 μg/mL
  Growth temperature: 37°C
  Growth strain: DH5alpha
  Copy number: High Copy
Gene/Insert 1
  Gene/Insert name: Enhanced Green Fluorescent Protein (alt name: EGFP)
  Species: Synthetic
  Insert size (bp): 717
  Promoter: CMV
  Cloning method: Gibson Cloning
  Sequencing primers: 5′ CGTCGCCGTCCAGCTCGACCAG; 3′ CATGGTCCTGCTGGAGTTCGTG
Gene/Insert 2
  Gene/Insert name: tdTomato
  Species: Synthetic
  Promoter: CMV
  Cloning method: Gibson Cloning
  Sequencing primers: 5′ gatccgtacgGCCACCATGGTGAGCAAGG; 3′ GAGAATTAAGCTCTACTTGTACAGCTCGTCCATGC
Gene/Insert 3
  Gene/Insert name: Internal Ribosome Entry Site (alt name: IRES)
  Species: Human Poliovirus 1 Mahoney
  Insert size (bp): 581
  Promoter: CMV
  Cloning method: Gibson Cloning
  Sequencing primers: 5′ GTACAAGTAActcgagtactccggtattgcgg; 3′ ccatggtggccgtacggatcctatccaattcgc
Terms and licenses: Academic/Nonprofit Terms; Industry Terms: Not Available to Industry
How to cite: pEGFP_IRES_tdTomato was a gift from Angela Pannier (Addgene plasmid # 184046 ; http://n2t.net/addgene:184046 ; RRID:Addgene_184046)
